Addgene plasmid #229869: pHW1133
Purpose: (Empty Backbone) Destination RMCE vector containing FRT::SA::51-bp Artificial exon::3xStop::SL2::SapI Insertion sites (to clone new driver with 3'UTR in slot 5 and SEC in slot 6)::reverse FRT3 to swap driver via RMCE
Depositing lab: Han Wang. Depositing organization: University of Wisconsin, Madison. Publication: A versatile site-directed gene trap strategy to manipulate gene activity and control gene expression in Caenorhabditis elegans. Khan H, Huang X, Raj V, Wang H. PLoS Genet. 2025 Jan 22;21(1):e1011541. doi: 10.1371/journal.pgen.1011541. eCollection 2025 Jan. PubMed 39841730.
Backbone
  Vector backbone: pMLS257
  Backbone manufacturer: Erik Jorgensen, Addgene plasmid #73716
  Vector type: Worm Expression
Growth in bacteria
  Bacterial resistance: Ampicillin, 100 μg/mL
  Growth temperature: 37°C
  Growth strain: DH5alpha
  Copy number: High Copy
Gene/Insert
  Gene/Insert name: None
Terms and licenses: Academic/Nonprofit Terms; Industry Terms: Not Available to Industry
How to cite: pHW1133 was a gift from Han Wang (Addgene plasmid # 229869 ; http://n2t.net/addgene:229869 ; RRID:Addgene_229869)
