[The description below was written by a language model from this plasmid's Addgene catalogue record and pLannotate feature annotations shown in this document.]
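Description:
pHW1133 is an empty destination vector for recombinase-mediated cassette exchange (RMCE) in Caenorhabditis elegans, built on the pMLS257 backbone and catalogued as a worm expression plasmid. At about 3.4 kb, it is a small pBluescript-type plasmid. It carries a high-copy ColE1/pUC origin, an ampicillin resistance gene (β-lactamase with its own promoter) for selection in E. coli, and an f1 origin. Remnants of the lac promoter/operator, lacZα and multiple cloning site, together with T3 and T7 promoters, flank the cloning region.

According to the record, the functional cassette consists of an FRT site, a splice acceptor, a 51-bp artificial exon, three stop codons and an SL2 trans-splicing sequence. These are followed by SapI insertion sites and a reverse-oriented FRT3 site. The SapI sites are meant to receive a new driver with its 3'UTR in one assembly slot and a self-excising selection cassette (SEC) in the next. The heterologous FRT/FRT3 pair then allows FLP recombinase to swap the assembled cassette into a compatible gene-trap landing site in the worm genome, replacing the existing driver. In such a gene trap, the splice acceptor and stops capture and terminate the host transcript, while SL2 lets the downstream driver be expressed as a separate cistron under the trapped gene's regulatory control.

The automated annotation detects only the FRT site within this region. It does not call the FRT3, splice acceptor, SL2 or SapI elements. The short "FLAG fragment" hit just downstream of the FRT is probably a partial match within the artificial exon or stop region rather than an intended tag. No insert is present as deposited.
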