Features (pLannotate 1.2.2; 16 found; start..end, strand, type, name):
     38..54      +  protein_bind   lac operator: The lac repressor binds to the lac operator to inhibit transcription in E. coli. This inhibition can be relieved by adding lactose or isopropyl-β-D-thiogalactopyranoside (IPTG). lac repressor encoded by lacI
     99..117     +  promoter       T3 promoter: promoter for bacteriophage T3 RNA polymerase
    130..160     +  misc_feature   MCS (fragment): pBluescript multiple cloning site
    161..178     +  misc_feature   MCS (fragment): pBluescript multiple cloning site
    185..218     +  protein_bind   FRT (minimal): supports FLP-mediated excision but not integration (Turan and Bode, 2011) FLP recombinase from the Saccharomyces cerevisiae 2μ plasmid
    262..282     +  CDS            FLAG (fragment): FLAG® epitope tag, followed by an enterokinase cleavage site
    671..715     +  misc_feature   MCS (fragment): pBluescript multiple cloning site
    724..742     -  promoter       T7 promoter: promoter for bacteriophage T7 RNA polymerase
    750..905     +  CDS            lacZα (fragment): LacZα fragment of β-galactosidase; lacZ fragment
    910..1338    +  rep_origin     f1 ori (sequence partly withheld): f1 bacteriophage origin of replication; arrow indicates direction of (+) strand synthesis
   1391..1495    +  promoter       AmpR promoter: bla
   1496..2356    +  CDS            AmpR: β-lactamase; bla; confers resistance to ampicillin, carbenicillin, and related antibiotics
   2527..3115    +  rep_origin     ori: high-copy-number ColE1/pMB1/pBR322/pUC origin of replication
   3293..3383    +  CDS            lacI (fragment): lac repressor; lacI; The lac repressor binds to the lac operator to inhibit transcription in E. coli. This inhibition can be relieved by adding lactose or isopropyl-β-D-thiogalactopyranoside (IPTG).
   3396..3417    +  protein_bind   CAP binding site: CAP binding activates transcription in the presence of cAMP. E. coli catabolite activator protein
   3432..30      +  promoter       lac promoter (across the origin): promoter for the E. coli lac operon
>Addgene plasmid #229869 | pHW1133 | addgene full sequence | sequence record 460828 | Addgene NGS Result
TTACACTTTATGCTTCCGGCTCGTATGTTGTGTGGAATTGTGAGCGGATAACAATTTCACACAGGAAACA
GCTATGACCATGATTACGCCAAGCGCGCAATTAACCCTCACTAAAGGGAACAAAAGCTGGAGCTCCACCG
CGGTGGCGGCCGCTCTAGAAGGGCTGCAGGAATTCGATGCTAGCGAAGTTCCTATTCTCTAGAAAGTATA
GGAACTTCTAACTAATCTGATTTAAATTTTCAGGGTACCGGCGGAAGCGACTACAAGGACGACGACGACA
AGGAGCCAACCACTTGACTAAGTGATAAGCTAGCTAAGCTGTCTCATCCTACTTTCACCTAGTTAACTGC
TTGTCTTAAAATCTATGCTTCTCTTTAGTATCTAAAATTTTCCTAGAAGCTTACAAGTATATAAATGGTC
TCTTCTCAATAAAGGTTGTATATTTATTCATCTTATTGAATCTGCCATTTCCTCGTTTTTGCGAGTTTAT
ATACCTTCCAATTTTCTTTCTATTGTATTTTCAACTTCTAATTTTAATTCAGGGAAACTGCTTCAACGCA
TCAAAAATGCGAAGAGCCCATGGATCCACTAGTCATATGGAATTCTGCAGGCCTGCTCTTCGGGTCCCGG
GAAGTTCCTATACTATTTGAAGAATAGGAACTTCCCCGGGATCAAGCTTATCGATACCGTCGACCTCGAG
GGGGGGCCCGGTACCCAATTCGCCCTATAGTGAGTCGTATTACGCGCGCTCACTGGCCGTCGTTTTACAA
CGTCGTGACTGGGAAAACCCTGGCGTTACCCAACTTAATCGCCTTGCAGCACATCCCCCTTTCGCCAGCT
GGCGTAATAGCGAAGAGGCCCGCACCGATCGCCCTTCCCAACAGTTGCGCAGCCTGAATGGCGAATGGG
[124 nt withheld, positions 910-1033]
C
[91 nt withheld, positions 1035-1125]
A
[49 nt withheld, positions 1127-1175]
CCTTTGACGTTGGAGTCCACGTTCTTT
[37 nt withheld, positions 1203-1239]
ACCCTATCTCGGTCTATTCTTTTGATTTATAAGGGATTTTGCCGATTTCGGCCTATTGGTTAAAAAATGA
GCTGATTTAACAAAAATTTAACGCGAATTTTAACAAAATATTAACGCTTACAATTTAGGTGGCACTTTTC
GGGGAAATGTGCGCGGAACCCCTATTTGTTTATTTTTCTAAATACATTCAAATATGTATCCGCTCATGAG
ACAATAACCCTGATAAATGCTTCAATAATATTGAAAAAGGAAGAGTATGAGTATTCAACATTTCCGTGTC
GCCCTTATTCCCTTTTTTGCGGCATTTTGCCTTCCTGTTTTTGCTCACCCAGAAACGCTGGTGAAAGTAA
AAGATGCTGAAGATCAGTTGGGTGCACGAGTGGGTTACATCGAACTGGATCTCAACAGCGGTAAGATCCT
TGAGAGTTTTCGCCCCGAAGAACGTTTTCCAATGATGAGCACTTTTAAAGTTCTGCTATGTGGCGCGGTA
TTATCCCGTATTGACGCCGGGCAAGAGCAACTCGGTCGCCGCATACACTATTCTCAGAATGACTTGGTTG
AGTACTCACCAGTCACAGAAAAGCATCTTACGGATGGCATGACAGTAAGAGAATTATGCAGTGCTGCCAT
AACCATGAGTGATAACACTGCGGCCAACTTACTTCTGACAACGATCGGAGGACCGAAGGAGCTAACCGCT
TTTTTGCACAACATGGGGGATCATGTAACTCGCCTTGATCGTTGGGAACCGGAGCTGAATGAAGCCATAC
CAAACGACGAGCGTGACACCACGATGCCTGTAGCAATGGCAACAACGTTGCGCAAACTATTAACTGGCGA
ACTACTTACTCTAGCTTCCCGGCAACAATTAATAGACTGGATGGAGGCGGATAAAGTTGCAGGACCACTT
CTGCGCTCGGCCCTTCCGGCTGGCTGGTTTATTGCTGATAAATCTGGAGCCGGTGAGCGTGGGTCTCGCG
GTATCATTGCAGCACTGGGGCCAGATGGTAAGCCCTCCCGTATCGTAGTTATCTACACGACGGGGAGTCA
GGCAACTATGGATGAACGAAATAGACAGATCGCTGAGATAGGTGCCTCACTGATTAAGCATTGGTAACTG
TCAGACCAAGTTTACTCATATATACTTTAGATTGATTTAAAACTTCATTTTTAATTTAAAAGGATCTAGG
TGAAGATCCTTTTTGATAATCTCATGACCAAAATCCCTTAACGTGAGTTTTCGTTCCACTGAGCGTCAGA
CCCCGTAGAAAAGATCAAAGGATCTTCTTGAGATCCTTTTTTTCTGCGCGTAATCTGCTGCTTGCAAACA
AAAAAACCACCGCTACCAGCGGTGGTTTGTTTGCCGGATCAAGAGCTACCAACTCTTTTTCCGAAGGTAA
CTGGCTTCAGCAGAGCGCAGATACCAAATACTGTTCTTCTAGTGTAGCCGTAGTTAGGCCACCACTTCAA
GAACTCTGTAGCACCGCCTACATACCTCGCTCTGCTAATCCTGTTACCAGTGGCTGCTGCCAGTGGCGAT
AAGTCGTGTCTTACCGGGTTGGACTCAAGACGATAGTTACCGGATAAGGCGCAGCGGTCGGGCTGAACGG
GGGGTTCGTGCACACAGCCCAGCTTGGAGCGAACGACCTACACCGAACTGAGATACCTACAGCGTGAGCT
ATGAGAAAGCGCCACGCTTCCCGAAGGGAGAAAGGCGGACAGGTATCCGGTAAGCGGCAGGGTCGGAACA
GGAGAGCGCACGAGGGAGCTTCCAGGGGGAAACGCCTGGTATCTTTATAGTCCTGTCGGGTTTCGCCACC
TCTGACTTGAGCGTCGATTTTTGTGATGCTCGTCAGGGGGGCGGAGCCTATGGAAAAACGCCAGCAACGC
GGCCTTTTTACGGTTCCTGGCCTTTTGCTGGCCTTTTGCTCACATGTTCTTTCCTGCGTTATCCCCTGAT
TCTGTGGATAACCGTATTACCGCCTTTGAGTGAGCTGATACCGCTCGCCGCAGCCGAACGACCGAGCGCA
GCGAGTCAGTGAGCGAGGAAGCGGCCCAATACGCAAACCGCCTCTCCCCGCGCGTTGGCCGATTCATTAA
TGCAGCTGGCACGACAGGTTTCCCGACTGGAAAGCGGGCAGTGAGCGCAACGCAATTAATGTGAGTTAGC
TCACTCATTAGGCACCCCAGGCT
